Addgene plasmid #67594: Lenti-sgNeo/Cre
Purpose: Expresses an Neomycin-targeting gRNA and Cre-recombinase
Depositing lab: Monte Winslow. Depositing organization: Stanford University. Publication: Pancreatic cancer modeling using retrograde viral vector delivery and in vivo CRISPR/Cas9-mediated somatic genome editing. Chiou SH, Winters IP, Wang J, Naranjo S, Dudgeon C, Tamburini FB, Brady JJ, Yang D, Gruner BM, Chuang CH, Caswell DR, Zeng H, Chu P, Kim GE, Carpizo DR, Kim SK, Winslow MM. Genes Dev. 2015 Jul 15;29(14):1576-85. doi: 10.1101/gad.264861.115. Epub 2015 Jul 15. PubMed 26178787.
Backbone
  Vector backbone: pLL3.3
  Total vector size (bp): 7762
  Vector type: Mammalian Expression, Mouse Targeting, Lentiviral, Cre/Lox, CRISPR
Growth in bacteria
  Bacterial resistance: Ampicillin, 100 μg/mL
  Growth temperature: 37°C
  Growth strain: Stbl3
  Copy number: Unknown
Gene/Insert
  Gene/Insert name: sgNeo
  gRNA/shRNA sequence: TCATGGCTGATGCAATGCGG
  Species: M. musculus (mouse)
  Promoter: U6
  Cloning method: Restriction Enzyme; 5′ cloning site SbfI (not destroyed); 3′ cloning site NotI (not destroyed)
  Sequencing primers: 5′ GGTACAGTGCAGGGGAAAGA
Terms and licenses: Academic/Nonprofit Terms; Industry Terms: Not Available to Industry
How to cite: Lenti-sgNeo/Cre was a gift from Monte Winslow (Addgene plasmid # 67594 ; http://n2t.net/addgene:67594 ; RRID:Addgene_67594)
