[The description below was written by a language model from this plasmid's Addgene catalogue record and pLannotate feature annotations shown in this document.]
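Description:
Lenti-sgNeo/Cre is a 7,762 bp HIV-1-based lentiviral transfer plasmid built on the pLL3.3 backbone, designed to deliver a CRISPR guide RNA and Cre recombinase together from a single virus. In bacteria it is maintained through a high-copy ColE1/pUC-type origin and selected with ampicillin via the β-lactamase gene. The viral portion starts with a CMV enhancer/promoter fused to a truncated 5' LTR, which drives transcription of the viral genome in packaging cells. This is followed by the Ψ packaging signal with a gag fragment, the Rev response element for Rev-dependent nuclear export, and the cPPT/CTS element. A WPRE sits downstream of the payload to boost transcript expression, and a nef fragment and a second truncated LTR close the provirus. No mammalian drug-selection marker or fluorescent reporter is annotated.

The payload consists of two independent expression units. A human U6 RNA polymerase III promoter drives the sgNeo spacer joined to the Streptococcus pyogenes Cas9 guide RNA scaffold; the guide targets the neomycin resistance sequence. The guide cassette was cloned between SbfI and NotI sites, both retained. Immediately downstream, the mouse PGK promoter drives Cre recombinase, which acts at loxP sites. The plasmid encodes no Cas9, so editing depends on Cas9 supplied by the recipient cells or animal. According to the record and its associated publication title, the vector belongs to a system for in vivo somatic genome editing in mouse cancer models, including pancreatic cancer modelling by retrograde viral delivery. In such a setting, Cre can recombine floxed alleles in transduced cells while the guide directs Cas9. The record does not state the specific role of the neomycin-targeting guide.
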