Features (pLannotate 1.2.2; 21 found; start..end, strand, type, name):
     31..83      -  misc_feature   bom (fragment): basis of mobility region from pBR322
    238..617     +  enhancer       CMV enhancer: human cytomegalovirus immediate early enhancer
    618..817     +  promoter       CMV promoter: human cytomegalovirus (CMV) immediate early promoter
    835..1015    +  LTR            5' LTR (truncated): truncated 5' long terminal repeat (LTR) from HIV-1
   1062..1187    +  misc_feature   HIV-1 Ψ: packaging signal of human immunodeficiency virus type 1
   1171..1509    +  CDS            HIV-1 gag (fragment): gag protein from human immunodeficiency virus 1; gag
   1686..1919    +  misc_feature   RRE: The Rev response element (RRE) of HIV-1 allows for Rev-dependent mRNA export from the nucleus to the cytoplasm.
   2296..2396    +  CDS            Rev (fragment): human immunodeficiency virus 1 (HIV-1) Rev protein; rev; enhances nuclear export of unspliced and incompletely spliced viral mRNAs
   2446..2563    +  misc_feature   cPPT/CTS: central polypurine tract and central termination sequence of HIV-1
   2645..2885    +  promoter       U6 promoter: RNA polymerase III promoter for human U6 snRNA
   2915..2990    +  misc_RNA       gRNA scaffold: guide RNA scaffold for the Streptococcus pyogenes CRISPR/Cas9 system
   3043..3535    +  promoter       PGK promoter: mouse phosphoglycerate kinase 1 promoter
   3565..4595    +  CDS            Cre (fragment): site-specific recombinase Cre is a site-specific recombinase from bacteriophage P1. Recombination occurs at loxP sequences.
   4628..4651    +  misc_feature   MCS (fragment): pBluescript multiple cloning site
   4651..5239    +  misc_feature   WPRE: woodchuck hepatitis virus posttranscriptional regulatory element
   5240..5259    +  misc_feature   MCS (fragment): pBluescript multiple cloning site
   5261..5761    +  CDS            nef (fragment): NEF_HV1LA - Experimental evidence at protein level: Swiss-Prot protein existence level 1. Extracellular Nef protein targets CD4(+) T-lymphocytes for apoptosis by interacting with CXCR4 surface receptors. From Human immunodeficiency virus type 1 group M subtype B (isolate Lai) (HIV-1).
   5768..5948    +  LTR            5' LTR (truncated): truncated 5' long terminal repeat (LTR) from HIV-1
   6010..6598    -  rep_origin     ori: high-copy-number ColE1/pMB1/pBR322/pUC origin of replication
   6769..7629    -  CDS            AmpR: β-lactamase; bla; confers resistance to ampicillin, carbenicillin, and related antibiotics
   7630..7734    -  promoter       AmpR promoter: bla
>Addgene plasmid #67594 | Lenti-sgNeo/Cre | depositor full sequence | sequence record 116381 | Complete Lenti-sgNeo/Cre plasmid sequence
GTCGACGGATCGGGAGATCTCCCGATCCCCTATGGTGCACTCTCAGTACAATCTGCTCTGATGCCGCATA
GTTAAGCCAGTATCTGCTCCCTGCTTGTGTGTTGGAGGTCGCTGAGTAGTGCGCGAGCAAAATTTAAGCT
ACAACAAGGCAAGGCTTGACCGACAATTGCATGAAGAATCTGCTTAGGGTTAGGCGTTTTGCGCTGCTTC
GCGATGTACGGGCCAGATATACGCGTTGACATTGATTATTGACTAGTTATTAATAGTAATCAATTACGGG
GTCATTAGTTCATAGCCCATATATGGAGTTCCGCGTTACATAACTTACGGTAAATGGCCCGCCTGGCTGA
CCGCCCAACGACCCCCGCCCATTGACGTCAATAATGACGTATGTTCCCATAGTAACGCCAATAGGGACTT
TCCATTGACGTCAATGGGTGGAGTATTTACGGTAAACTGCCCACTTGGCAGTACATCAAGTGTATCATAT
GCCAAGTACGCCCCCTATTGACGTCAATGACGGTAAATGGCCCGCCTGGCATTATGCCCAGTACATGACC
TTATGGGACTTTCCTACTTGGCAGTACATCTACGTATTAGTCATCGCTATTACCATGGTGATGCGGTTTT
GGCAGTACATCAATGGGCGTGGATAGCGGTTTGACTCACGGGGATTTCCAAGTCTCCACCCCATTGACGT
CAATGGGAGTTTGTTTTGGCACCAAAATCAACGGGACTTTCCAAAATGTCGTAACAACTCCGCCCCATTG
ACGCAAATGGGCGGTAGGCGTGTACGGTGGGAGGTCTATATAAGCAGCGCGTTTTGCCTGTACTGGGTCT
CTCTGGTTAGACCAGATCTGAGCCTGGGAGCTCTCTGGCTAACTAGGGAACCCACTGCTTAAGCCTCAAT
AAAGCTTGCCTTGAGTGCTTCAAGTAGTGTGTGCCCGTCTGTTGTGTGACTCTGGTAACTAGAGATCCCT
CAGACCCTTTTAGTCAGTGTGGAAAATCTCTAGCAGTGGCGCCCGAACAGGGACTTGAAAGCGAAAGGGA
AACCAGAGGAGCTCTCTCGACGCAGGACTCGGCTTGCTGAAGCGCGCACGGCAAGAGGCGAGGGGCGGCG
ACTGGTGAGTACGCCAAAAATTTTGACTAGCGGAGGCTAGAAGGAGAGAGATGGGTGCGAGAGCGTCAGT
ATTAAGCGGGGGAGAATTAGATCGCGATGGGAAAAAATTCGGTTAAGGCCAGGGGGAAAGAAAAAATATA
AATTAAAACATATAGTATGGGCAAGCAGGGAGCTAGAACGATTCGCAGTTAATCCTGGCCTGTTAGAAAC
ATCAGAAGGCTGTAGACAAATACTGGGACAGCTACAACCATCCCTTCAGACAGGATCAGAAGAACTTAGA
TCATTATATAATACAGTAGCAACCCTCTATTGTGTGCATCAAAGGATAGAGATAAAAGACACCAAGGAAG
CTTTAGACAAGATAGAGGAAGAGCAAAACAAAAGTAAGACCACCGCACAGCAAGCGGCCGGCCGCGCTGA
TCTTCAGACCTGGAGGAGGAGATATGAGGGACAATTGGAGAAGTGAATTATATAAATATAAAGTAGTAAA
AATTGAACCATTAGGAGTAGCACCCACCAAGGCAAAGAGAAGAGTGGTGCAGAGAGAAAAAAGAGCAGTG
GGAATAGGAGCTTTGTTCCTTGGGTTCTTGGGAGCAGCAGGAAGCACTATGGGCGCAGCGTCAATGACGC
TGACGGTACAGGCCAGACAATTATTGTCTGGTATAGTGCAGCAGCAGAACAATTTGCTGAGGGCTATTGA
GGCGCAACAGCATCTGTTGCAACTCACAGTCTGGGGCATCAAGCAGCTCCAGGCAAGAATCCTGGCTGTG
GAAAGATACCTAAAGGATCAACAGCTCCTGGGGATTTGGGGTTGCTCTGGAAAACTCATTTGCACCACTG
CTGTGCCTTGGAATGCTAGTTGGAGTAATAAATCTCTGGAACAGATTTGGAATCACACGACCTGGATGGA
GTGGGACAGAGAAATTAACAATTACACAAGCTTAATACACTCCTTAATTGAAGAATCGCAAAACCAGCAA
GAAAAGAATGAACAAGAATTATTGGAATTAGATAAATGGGCAAGTTTGTGGAATTGGTTTAACATAACAA
ATTGGCTGTGGTATATAAAATTATTCATAATGATAGTAGGAGGCTTGGTAGGTTTAAGAATAGTTTTTGC
TGTACTTTCTATAGTGAATAGAGTTAGGCAGGGATATTCACCATTATCGTTTCAGACCCACCTCCCAACC
CCGAGGGGACCCGACAGGCCCGAAGGAATAGAAGAAGAAGGTGGAGAGAGAGACAGAGACAGATCCATTC
GATTAGTGAACGGATCGGCACTGCGTGCGCCAATTCTGCAGACAAATGGCAGTATTCATCCACAATTTTA
AAAGAAAAGGGGGGATTGGGGGGTACAGTGCAGGGGAAAGAATAGTAGACATAATAGCAACAGACATACA
AACTAAAGAATTACAAAAACAAATTACAAAAATTCAAAATTTTCGGGTTTATTACAGGGACAGCAGAGAT
CCAGTTTGGTTAGTACCGGGCCCGCTCTAGCCCTGCAGGAACTGTTTAAACTGTGAGGGCCTATTTCCCA
TGATTCCTTCATATTTGCATATACGATACAAGGCTGTTAGAGAGATAATTGGAATTAATTTGACTGTAAA
CACAAAGATATTAGTACAAAATACGTGACGTAGAAAGTAATAATTTCTTGGGTAGTTTGCAGTTTTAAAA
TTATGTTTTAAAATGGACTATCATATGCTTACCGTAACTTGAAAGTATTTCGATTTCTTGGCTTTATATA
TCTTGTGGAAAGGACCAAACACCGTCATGGCTGATGCAATGCGGGTTTTAGAGCTAGAAATAGCAAGTTA
AAATAAGGCTAGTCCGTTATCAACTTGAAAAAGTGGCACCGAGTCGGTGCTTTTTTGTTTGGCGCGCCTA
TGGCTTAATTAACATGGCGGCCGCATTCTACCGGGTAGGGGAGGCGCTTTTCCCAAGGCAGTCTGGAGCA
TGCGCTTTAGCAGCCCCGCTGGGCACTTGGCGCTACACAAGTGGCCTCTGGCCTCGCACACATTCCACAT
CCACCGGTAGGCGCCAACCGGCTCCGTTCTTTGGTGGCCCCTTCGCGCCACCTTCTACTCCTCCCCTAGT
CAGGAAGTTCCCCCCCGCCCCGCAGCTCGCGTCGTGCAGGACGTGACAAATGGAAGTAGCACGTCTCACT
AGTCTCGTGCAGATGGACAGCACCGCTGAGCAATGGAAGCGGGTAGGCCTTTGGGGCAGCGGCCAATAGC
AGCTTTGCTCCTTCGCTTTCTGGGCTCAGAGGCTGGGAAGGGGTGGGTCCGGGGGCGGGCTCAGGGGCGG
GCTCAGGGGCGGGGCGGGCGCCCGAAGGTCCTCCGGAGGCCCGGCATTCTGCACGCTTCAAAAGCGCACG
TCTGCCGCGCTGTTCTCCTCTTCCTCATCTCCGGGACCCGGGATGCCCAAGAAGAAGAGGAAGGTGTCCA
ATTTACTGACCGTACACCAAAATTTGCCTGCATTACCGGTCGATGCAACGAGTGATGAGGTTCGCAAGAA
CCTGATGGACATGTTCAGGGATCGCCAGGCGTTTTCTGAGCATACCTGGAAAATGCTTCTGTCCGTTTGC
CGGTCGTGGGCGGCATGGTGCAAGTTGAATAACCGGAAATGGTTTCCCGCAGAACCTGAAGATGTTCGCG
ATTATCTTCTATATCTTCAGGCGCGCGGTCTGGCAGTAAAAACTATCCAGCAACATTTGGGCCAGCTAAA
CATGCTTCATCGTCGGTCCGGGCTGCCACGACCAAGTGACAGCAATGCTGTTTCACTGGTTATGCGGCGG
ATCCGAAAAGAAAACGTTGATGCCGGTGAACGTGCAAAACAGGCTCTAGCGTTCGAACGCACTGATTTCG
ACCAGGTTCGTTCACTCATGGAAAATAGCGATCGCTGCCAGGATATACGTAATCTGGCATTTCTGGGGAT
TGCTTATAACACCCTGTTACGTATAGCCGAAATTGCCAGGATCAGGGTTAAAGATATCTCACGTACTGAC
GGTGGGAGAATGTTAATCCATATTGGCAGAACGAAAACGCTGGTTAGCACCGCAGGTGTAGAGAAGGCAC
TTAGCCTGGGGGTAACTAAACTGGTCGAGCGATGGATTTCCGTCTCTGGTGTAGCTGATGATCCGAATAA
CTACCTGTTTTGCCGGGTCAGAAAAAATGGTGTTGCCGCGCCATCTGCCACCAGCCAGCTATCAACTCGC
GCCCTGGAAGGGATTTTTGAAGCAACTCATCGATTGATTTACGGCGCTAAGGATGACTCTGGTCAGAGAT
ACCTGGCCTGGTCTGGACACAGTGCCCGTGTCGGAGCCGCGCGAGATATGGCCCGCGCTGGAGTTTCAAT
ACCGGAGATCATGCAAGCTGGTGGCTGGACCAATGTAAATATTGTCATGAACTATATCCGTAACCTGGAT
AGTGAAACAGGGGCAATGGTGCGCCTGCTGGAAGATGGCGATTAGCCATGTTTAAGGGTTCCGGTTCCAC
TAGGTACAATTCGATATCAAGCTTATCGATAATCAACCTCTGGATTACAAAATTTGTGAAAGATTGACTG
GTATTCTTAACTATGTTGCTCCTTTTACGCTATGTGGATACGCTGCTTTAATGCCTTTGTATCATGCTAT
TGCTTCCCGTATGGCTTTCATTTTCTCCTCCTTGTATAAATCCTGGTTGCTGTCTCTTTATGAGGAGTTG
TGGCCCGTTGTCAGGCAACGTGGCGTGGTGTGCACTGTGTTTGCTGACGCAACCCCCACTGGTTGGGGCA
TTGCCACCACCTGTCAGCTCCTTTCCGGGACTTTCGCTTTCCCCCTCCCTATTGCCACGGCGGAACTCAT
CGCCGCCTGCCTTGCCCGCTGCTGGACAGGGGCTCGGCTGTTGGGCACTGACAATTCCGTGGTGTTGTCG
GGGAAATCATCGTCCTTTCCTTGGCTGCTCGCCTGTGTTGCCACCTGGATTCTGCGCGGGACGTCCTTCT
GCTACGTCCCTTCGGCCCTCAATCCAGCGGACCTTCCTTCCCGCGGCCTGCTGCCGGCTCTGCGGCCTCT
TCCGCGTCTTCGCCTTCGCCCTCAGACGAGTCGGATCTCCCTTTGGGCCGCCTCCCCGCATCGATACCGT
CGACCTCGATCGAGACCTAGAAAAACATGGAGCAATCACAAGTAGCAATACAGCAGCTACCAATGCTGAT
TGTGCCTGGCTAGAAGCACAAGAGGAGGAGGAGGTGGGTTTTCCAGTCACACCTCAGGTACCTTTAAGAC
CAATGACTTACAAGGCAGCTGTAGATCTTAGCCACTTTTTAAAAGAAAAGGGGGGACTGGAAGGGCTAAT
TCACTCCCAACGAAGACAAGATATCCTTGATCTGTGGATCTACCACACACAAGGCTACTTCCCTGATTGG
CAGAACTACACACCAGGGCCAGGGATCAGATATCCACTGACCTTTGGATGGTGCTACAAGCTAGTACCAG
TTGAGCAAGAGAAGGTAGAAGAAGCCAATGAAGGAGAGAACACCCGCTTGTTACACCCTGTGAGCCTGCA
TGGGATGGATGACCCGGAGAGAGAAGTATTAGAGTGGAGGTTTGACAGCCGCCTAGCATTTCATCACATG
GCCCGAGAGCTGCATCCGGACTGTACTGGGTCTCTCTGGTTAGACCAGATCTGAGCCTGGGAGCTCTCTG
GCTAACTAGGGAACCCACTGCTTAAGCCTCAATAAAGCTTGCCTTGAGTGCTTCAAGTAGTGTGTGCCCG
TCTGTTGTGTGACTCTGGTAACTAGAGATCCCTCAGACCCTTTTAGTCAGTGTGGAAAATCTCTAGCAGC
ATGTGAGCAAAAGGCCAGCAAAAGGCCAGGAACCGTAAAAAGGCCGCGTTGCTGGCGTTTTTCCATAGGC
TCCGCCCCCCTGACGAGCATCACAAAAATCGACGCTCAAGTCAGAGGTGGCGAAACCCGACAGGACTATA
AAGATACCAGGCGTTTCCCCCTGGAAGCTCCCTCGTGCGCTCTCCTGTTCCGACCCTGCCGCTTACCGGA
TACCTGTCCGCCTTTCTCCCTTCGGGAAGCGTGGCGCTTTCTCATAGCTCACGCTGTAGGTATCTCAGTT
CGGTGTAGGTCGTTCGCTCCAAGCTGGGCTGTGTGCACGAACCCCCCGTTCAGCCCGACCGCTGCGCCTT
ATCCGGTAACTATCGTCTTGAGTCCAACCCGGTAAGACACGACTTATCGCCACTGGCAGCAGCCACTGGT
AACAGGATTAGCAGAGCGAGGTATGTAGGCGGTGCTACAGAGTTCTTGAAGTGGTGGCCTAACTACGGCT
ACACTAGAAGAACAGTATTTGGTATCTGCGCTCTGCTGAAGCCAGTTACCTTCGGAAAAAGAGTTGGTAG
CTCTTGATCCGGCAAACAAACCACCGCTGGTAGCGGTGGTTTTTTTGTTTGCAAGCAGCAGATTACGCGC
AGAAAAAAAGGATCTCAAGAAGATCCTTTGATCTTTTCTACGGGGTCTGACGCTCAGTGGAACGAAAACT
CACGTTAAGGGATTTTGGTCATGAGATTATCAAAAAGGATCTTCACCTAGATCCTTTTAAATTAAAAATG
AAGTTTTAAATCAATCTAAAGTATATATGAGTAAACTTGGTCTGACAGTTACCAATGCTTAATCAGTGAG
GCACCTATCTCAGCGATCTGTCTATTTCGTTCATCCATAGTTGCCTGACTCCCCGTCGTGTAGATAACTA
CGATACGGGAGGGCTTACCATCTGGCCCCAGTGCTGCAATGATACCGCGAGACCCACGCTCACCGGCTCC
AGATTTATCAGCAATAAACCAGCCAGCCGGAAGGGCCGAGCGCAGAAGTGGTCCTGCAACTTTATCCGCC
TCCATCCAGTCTATTAATTGTTGCCGGGAAGCTAGAGTAAGTAGTTCGCCAGTTAATAGTTTGCGCAACG
TTGTTGCCATTGCTACAGGCATCGTGGTGTCACGCTCGTCGTTTGGTATGGCTTCATTCAGCTCCGGTTC
CCAACGATCAAGGCGAGTTACATGATCCCCCATGTTGTGCAAAAAAGCGGTTAGCTCCTTCGGTCCTCCG
ATCGTTGTCAGAAGTAAGTTGGCCGCAGTGTTATCACTCATGGTTATGGCAGCACTGCATAATTCTCTTA
CTGTCATGCCATCCGTAAGATGCTTTTCTGTGACTGGTGAGTACTCAACCAAGTCATTCTGAGAATAGTG
TATGCGGCGACCGAGTTGCTCTTGCCCGGCGTCAATACGGGATAATACCGCGCCACATAGCAGAACTTTA
AAAGTGCTCATCATTGGAAAACGTTCTTCGGGGCGAAAACTCTCAAGGATCTTACCGCTGTTGAGATCCA
GTTCGATGTAACCCACTCGTGCACCCAACTGATCTTCAGCATCTTTTACTTTCACCAGCGTTTCTGGGTG
AGCAAAAACAGGAAGGCAAAATGCCGCAAAAAAGGGAATAAGGGCGACACGGAAATGTTGAATACTCATA
CTCTTCCTTTTTCAATATTATTGAAGCATTTATCAGGGTTATTGTCTCATGAGCGGATACATATTTGAAT
GTATTTAGAAAAATAAACAAATAGGGGTTCCGCGCACATTTCCCCGAAAAGTGCCACCTGAC
