>Addgene plasmid #67594 | Lenti-sgNeo/Cre | addgene partial sequence | sequence record 120675 | MSCV-rev 5'-CAGCGGGGCTGCTAAAGCGCATGC-3'
TAGAATGCGGCCGCCATGTTAATTAAGCCATAGGCGCGCCAAACAAAAAAGCACCGACTCGGTGCCACTT
TTTCAAGTTGATAACGGACTAGCCTTATTTTAACTTGCTATTTCTAGCTCTAAAACCCGCATTGCATCAG
CCATGACGGTGTTTGGTCCTTTCCACAAGATATATAAAGCCAAGAAATCGAAATACTTTCAAGTTACGGT
AAGCATATGATAGTCCATTTTAAAACATAATTTTAAAACTGCAAACTACCCAAGAAATTATTACTTTCTA
CGTCACGTATTTTGTACTAATATCTTTGTGTTTACAGTCAAATTAATTCCAATTATCTCTCTAACAGCCT
TGTATCGTATATGCAAATATGAAGGAATCATGGGAAATAGGCCCTCACAGTTTAAACAGTTCCTGCAGGG
CTAGAGCGGGCCCGGTACTAACCAAACTGGATCTCTGCTGTCCCTGTAATAAACCCGA
