>Addgene plasmid #67594 | Lenti-sgNeo/Cre | addgene partial sequence | sequence record 120676 | FUGW-Fwd 5'-ATTACAGGGACAGCAGAGATCC-3'
CCCTGCAGGAACTGTTTAAACTGTGAGGGCCTATTTCCCATGATTCCTTCATATTTGCATATACGATACA
AGGCTGTTAGAGAGATAATTGGAATTAATTTGACTGTAAACACAAAGATATTAGTACAAAATACGTGACG
TAGAAAGTAATAATTTCTTGGGTAGTTTGCAGTTTTAAAATTATGTTTTAAAATGGACTATCATATGCTT
ACCGTAACTTGAAAGTATTTCGATTTCTTGGCTTTATATATCTTGTGGAAAGGACCAAACACCGTCATGG
CTGATGCAATGCGGGTTTTAGAGCTAGAAATAGCAAGTTAAAATAAGGCTAGTCCGTTATCAACTTGAAA
AAGTGGCACCGAGTCGGTGCTTTTTTGTTTGGCGCGCCTATGGCTTAATTAACATGGCGGCCGCATTCTA
CCGGGTAGGGGAGGCGCTTTTCCCAAGGCAGTCTGGAGCATGCGCTTTAGCAGCCCCGCTGGGCACTTGG
CGCTACACAAGTGGCCTCTGGCCTCGCACACATTCCACATCCACCGGTAGGCGCCAACCGGCTCCGTTCT
TTGGTGGCCCCTTCGCGCCACCTTCTACTCCTCCCCTAGTCAGGAAGTTCCCCCCCGCCCCGCAGCTCGC
GTCGTGCAGGACGTGACAAATGGAAGTAGCACGTCTCACTAGTCTCGTGCAGATGGACAGCACCGCTGAG
CAATGGAAGCGGGTAGGCCTTTGGGGCAGCGGCCAATAGCAGCTTTGCTCCTTCGCTTTCTGGGCTCAGA
GGCTGGGAAGGGGTGGGTCCGGGGGCGGGCTCAGGGGCGGGCTCAGGGGCGGG
